>Addgene plasmid #185790 | pET28a-GST-Q11 | addgene full sequence | sequence record 367547 | Addgene NGS Result
GAATGGTGCATGCAAGGAGATGGCGCCCAACAGTCCCCCGGCCACGGGGCCTGCCACCATACCCACGCCG
AAACAAGCGCTCATGAGCCCGAAGTGGCGAGCCCGATCTTCCCCATCGGTGATGTCGGCGATATAGGCGC
CAGCAACCGCACCTGTGGCGCCGGTGATGCCGGCCACGATGCGTCCGGCGTAGAGGATCGAGATCTCGAT
CCCGCGAAATTAATACGACTCACTATAGGGGAATTGTGAGCGGATAACAATTCCCCTCTAGAAATAATTT
TGTTTAACTTTAAGAAGGAGATATACCATGGGCCATCATCATCATCATCATAGCCCGATCCTGGGTTACT
GGAAAATCAAGGGCCTGGTGCAACCGACCCGCCTGCTGCTGGAATACCTGGAGGAAAAATACGAGGAACA
CCTGTATGAGCGTGACGAAGGCGATAAGTGGCGTAACAAGAAATTCGAGCTGGGTCTGGAATTTCCGAAC
CTGCCGTACTATATTGACGGCGATGTGAAACTGACCCAGAGCATGGCGATCATTCGTTACATCGCGGACA
AACACAACATGCTGGGTGGCTGCCCGAAGGAGCGTGCGGAAATTAGCATGCTGGAGGGCGCGGTGCTGGA
TATTCGTTACGGTGTTAGCCGTATCGCGTATAGCAAAGACTTCGAAACCCTGAAGGTGGATTTTCTGAGC
AAACTGCCGGAGATGCTGAAGATGTTCGAGGACCGTCTGTGCCACAAAACCTATCTGAACGGTGACCACG
TTACCCACCCGGATTTTATGCTGTACGACGCGCTGGATGTGGTTCTGTATATGGACCCGATGTGCCTGGA
TGCGTTCCCGAAGCTGGTTTGCTTTAAGAAACGTATCGAGGCGATTCCGCAAATCGACAAGTACCTGAAA
AGCAGCAAGTATATTGCGTGGCCGCTGCAAGGTTGGCAAGCGACCTTTGGTGGCGGTGATCACCCGCCGA
AGGGTGGCGGTGGTAGCGGCGGCGGCGGCAGCCAACAGAAATTTCAGTTTCAGTTTGAACAGCAGTAATA
ACTCGAGCACCACCACCACCACCACTGAGATCCGGCTGCTAACAAAGCCCGAAAGGAAGCTGAGTTGGCT
GCTGCCACCGCTGAGCAATAACTAGCATAACCCCTTGGGGCCTCTAAACGGGTCTTGAGGGGTTTTTTGC
TGAAAGGAGGAACTATATCCGGATTGGCGAATGGG
[124 nt withheld, positions 1226-1349]
C
[91 nt withheld, positions 1351-1441]
A
[49 nt withheld, positions 1443-1491]
CCTTTGACGTTGGAGTCCACGTTCTTT
[37 nt withheld, positions 1519-1555]
ACCCTATCTCGGTCTATTCTTTTGATTTATAAGGGATTTTGCCGATTTCGGCCTATTGGTTAAAAAATGA
GCTGATTTAACAAAAATTTAACGCGAATTTTAACAAAATATTAACGCTTACAATTTAGGTGGCACTTTTC
GGGGAAATGTGCGCGGAACCCCTATTTGTTTATTTTTCTAAATACATTCAAATATGTATCCGCTCATGAA
TTAATTCTTAGAAAAACTCATCGAGCATCAAATGAAACTGCAATTTATTCATATCAGGATTATCAATACC
ATATTTTTGAAAAAGCCGTTTCTGTAATGAAGGAGAAAACTCACCGAGGCAGTTCCATAGGATGGCAAGA
TCCTGGTATCGGTCTGCGATTCCGACTCGTCCAACATCAATACAACCTATTAATTTCCCCTCGTCAAAAA
TAAGGTTATCAAGTGAGAAATCACCATGAGTGACGACTGAATCCGGTGAGAATGGCAAAAGTTTATGCAT
TTCTTTCCAGACTTGTTCAACAGGCCAGCCATTACGCTCGTCATCAAAATCACTCGCATCAACCAAACCG
TTATTCATTCGTGATTGCGCCTGAGCGAGACGAAATACGCGATCGCTGTTAAAAGGACAATTACAAACAG
GAATCGAATGCAACCGGCGCAGGAACACTGCCAGCGCATCAACAATATTTTCACCTGAATCAGGATATTC
TTCTAATACCTGGAATGCTGTTTTCCCGGGGATCGCAGTGGTGAGTAACCATGCATCATCAGGAGTACGG
ATAAAATGCTTGATGGTCGGAAGAGGCATAAATTCCGTCAGCCAGTTTAGTCTGACCATCTCATCTGTAA
CATCATTGGCAACGCTACCTTTGCCATGTTTCAGAAACAACTCTGGCGCATCGGGCTTCCCATACAATCG
ATAGATTGTCGCACCTGATTGCCCGACATTATCGCGAGCCCATTTATACCCATATAAATCAGCATCCATG
TTGGAATTTAATCGCGGCCTAGAGCAAGACGTTTCCCGTTGAATATGGCTCATAACACCCCTTGTATTAC
TGTTTATGTAAGCAGACAGTTTTATTGTTCATGACCAAAATCCCTTAACGTGAGTTTTCGTTCCACTGAG
CGTCAGACCCCGTAGAAAAGATCAAAGGATCTTCTTGAGATCCTTTTTTTCTGCGCGTAATCTGCTGCTT
GCAAACAAAAAAACCACCGCTACCAGCGGTGGTTTGTTTGCCGGATCAAGAGCTACCAACTCTTTTTCCG
AAGGTAACTGGCTTCAGCAGAGCGCAGATACCAAATACTGTCCTTCTAGTGTAGCCGTAGTTAGGCCACC
ACTTCAAGAACTCTGTAGCACCGCCTACATACCTCGCTCTGCTAATCCTGTTACCAGTGGCTGCTGCCAG
TGGCGATAAGTCGTGTCTTACCGGGTTGGACTCAAGACGATAGTTACCGGATAAGGCGCAGCGGTCGGGC
TGAACGGGGGGTTCGTGCACACAGCCCAGCTTGGAGCGAACGACCTACACCGAACTGAGATACCTACAGC
GTGAGCTATGAGAAAGCGCCACGCTTCCCGAAGGGAGAAAGGCGGACAGGTATCCGGTAAGCGGCAGGGT
CGGAACAGGAGAGCGCACGAGGGAGCTTCCAGGGGGAAACGCCTGGTATCTTTATAGTCCTGTCGGGTTT
CGCCACCTCTGACTTGAGCGTCGATTTTTGTGATGCTCGTCAGGGGGGCGGAGCCTATGGAAAAACGCCA
GCAACGCGGCCTTTTTACGGTTCCTGGCCTTTTGCTGGCCTTTTGCTCACATGTTCTTTCCTGCGTTATC
CCCTGATTCTGTGGATAACCGTATTACCGCCTTTGAGTGAGCTGATACCGCTCGCCGCAGCCGAACGACC
GAGCGCAGCGAGTCAGTGAGCGAGGAAGCGGAAGAGCGCCTGATGCGGTATTTTCTCCTTACGCATCTGT
GCGGTATTTCACACCGCAATGGTGCACTCTCAGTACAATCTGCTCTGATGCCGCATAGTTAAGCCAGTAT
ACACTCCGCTATCGCTACGTGACTGGGTCATGGCTGCGCCCCGACACCCGCCAACACCCGCTGACGCGCC
CTGACGGGCTTGTCTGCTCCCGGCATCCGCTTACAGACAAGCTGTGACCGTCTCCGGGAGCTGCATGTGT
CAGAGGTTTTCACCGTCATCACCGAAACGCGCGAGGCAGCTGCGGTAAAGCTCATCAGCGTGGTCGTGAA
GCGATTCACAGATGTCTGCCTGTTCATCCGCGTCCAGCTCGTTGAGTTTCTCCAGAAGCGTTAATGTCTG
GCTTCTGATAAAGCGGGCCATGTTAAGGGCGGTTTTTTCCTGTTTGGTCACTGATGCCTCCGTGTAAGGG
GGATTTCTGTTCATGGGGGTAATGATACCGATGAAACGAGAGAGGATGCTCACGATACGGGTTACTGATG
ATGAACATGCCCGGTTACTGGAACGTTGTGAGGGTAAACAACTGGCGGTATGGATGCGGCGGGACCAGAG
AAAAATCACTCAGGGTCAATGCCAGCGCTTCGTTAATACAGATGTAGGTGTTCCACAGGGTAGCCAGCAG
CATCCTGCGATGCAGATCCGGAACATAATGGTGCAGGGCGCTGACTTCCGCGTTTCCAGACTTTACGAAA
CACGGAAACCGAAGACCATTCATGTTGTTGCTCAGGTCGCAGACGTTTTGCAGCAGCAGTCGCTTCACGT
TCGCTCGCGTATCGGTGATTCATTCTGCTAACCAGTAAGGCAACCCCGCCAGCCTAGCCGGGTCCTCAAC
GACAGGAGCACGATCATGCGCACCCGTGGGGCCGCCATGCCGGCGATAATGGCCTGCTTCTCGCCGAAAC
GTTTGGTGGCGGGACCAGTGACGAAGGCTTGAGCGAGGGCGTGCAAGATTCCGAATACCGCAAGCGACAG
GCCGATCATCGTCGCGCTCCAGCGAAAGCGGTCCTCGCCGAAAATGACCCAGAGCGCTGCCGGCACCTGT
CCTACGAGTTGCATGATAAAGAAGACAGTCATAAGTGCGGCGACGATAGTCATGCCCCGCGCCCACCGGA
AGGAGCTGACTGGGTTGAAGGCTCTCAAGGGCATCGGTCGAGATCCCGGTGCCTAATGAGTGAGCTAACT
TACATTAATTGCGTTGCGCTCACTGCCCGCTTTCCAGTCGGGAAACCTGTCGTGCCAGCTGCATTAATGA
ATCGGCCAACGCGCGGGGAGAGGCGGTTTGCGTATTGGGCGCCAGGGTGGTTTTTCTTTTCACCAGTGAG
ACGGGCAACAGCTGATTGCCCTTCACCGCCTGGCCCTGAGAGAGTTGCAGCAAGCGGTCCACGCTGGTTT
GCCCCAGCAGGCGAAAATCCTGTTTGATGGTGGTTAACGGCGGGATATAACATGAGCTGTCTTCGGTATC
GTCGTATCCCACTACCGAGATATCCGCACCAACGCGCAGCCCGGACTCGGTAATGGCGCGCATTGCGCCC
AGCGCCATCTGATCGTTGGCAACCAGCATCGCAGTGGGAACGATGCCCTCATTCAGCATTTGCATGGTTT
GTTGAAAACCGGACATGGCACTCCAGTCGCCTTCCCGTTCCGCTATCGGCTGAATTTGATTGCGAGTGAG
ATATTTATGCCAGCCAGCCAGACGCAGACGCGCCGAGACAGAACTTAATGGGCCCGCTAACAGCGCGATT
TGCTGGTGACCCAATGCGACCAGATGCTCCACGCCCAGTCGCGTACCGTCTTCATGGGAGAAAATAATAC
TGTTGATGGGTGTCTGGTCAGAGACATCAAGAAATAACGCCGGAACATTAGTGCAGGCAGCTTCCACAGC
AATGGCATCCTGGTCATCCAGCGGATAGTTAATGATCAGCCCACTGACGCGTTGCGCGAGAAGATTGTGC
ACCGCCGCTTTACAGGCTTCGACGCCGCTTCGTTCTACCATCGACACCACCACGCTGGCACCCAGTTGAT
CGGCGCGAGATTTAATCGCCGCGACAATTTGCGACGGCGCGTGCAGGGCCAGACTGGAGGTGGCAACGCC
AATCAGCAACGACTGTTTGCCCGCCAGTTGTTGTGCCACGCGGTTGGGAATGTAATTCAGCTCCGCCATC
GCCGCTTCCACTTTTTCCCGCGTTTTCGCAGAAACGTGGCTGGCCTGGTTCACCACGCGGGAAACGGTCT
GATAAGAGACACCGGCATACTCTGCGACATCGTATAACGTTACTGGTTTCACATTCACCACCCTGAATTG
ACTCTCTTCCGGGCGCTATCATGCCATACCGCGAAAGGTTTTGCGCCATTCGATGGTGTCCGGGATCTCG
ACGCTCTCCCTTATGCGACTCCTGCATTAGGAAGCAGCCCAGTAGTAGGTTGAGGCCGTTGAGCACCGCC
GCCGCAAG
Features (pLannotate 1.2.2; 20 found; start..end, strand, type, name):
    221..239     +  promoter       T7 promoter: promoter for bacteriophage T7 RNA polymerase
    240..264     +  protein_bind   lac operator: The lac repressor binds to the lac operator to inhibit transcription in E. coli. This inhibition can be relieved by adding lactose or isopropyl-β-D-thiogalactopyranoside (IPTG). lac repressor encoded by lacI
    279..301     +  RBS            RBS: efficient ribosome binding site from bacteriophage T7 gene 10 (Olins and Rangwala, 1989)
    314..331     +  CDS            capTEV™ (fragment): composite tag for in vivo biotinylation, TEV protease cleavage, and 6xHis tagging
    332..982     +  CDS            GST26_SCHJA: Experimental evidence at protein level: Swiss-Prot protein existence level 1. GST isoenzymes appear to play a central role in the parasite detoxification system. Other functions are also suspected including a role in increasing the solubility of haematin in the parasite gut. From Schistosoma japonicum (Blood fluke).
   1058..1075    +  CDS            9xHis (fragment): 9xHis affinity tag
   1085..1134    +  CDS            SET1 (fragment): solubility-enhancement tag derived from T7 phage gene 10B
   1142..1189    +  terminator     T7 terminator: transcription terminator for bacteriophage T7 RNA polymerase
   1226..1654    +  rep_origin     f1 ori (sequence partly withheld): f1 bacteriophage origin of replication; arrow indicates direction of (+) strand synthesis
   1707..1764    +  promoter       AmpR promoter (fragment): bla
   1773..2588    -  CDS            KanR: aminoglycoside phosphotransferase; aph(3')-Ia; confers resistance to kanamycin in bacteria or G418 (Geneticin®) in eukaryotes
   2710..3298    +  rep_origin     ori: high-copy-number ColE1/pMB1/pBR322/pUC origin of replication
   3484..3623    -  misc_feature   bom: basis of mobility region from pBR322
   3725..3916    -  CDS            rop: Rop protein, which maintains plasmids at low copy number; rop
   3933..4313    +  CDS            YPB1_ECOLX: Protein predicted: Swiss-Prot protein existence level 4. From Escherichia coli.
   4385..4676    -  CDS            TcR (fragment): tetracycline efflux protein; tet; confers resistance to tetracycline
   4691..4712    -  protein_bind   CAP binding site: CAP binding activates transcription in the presence of cAMP. E. coli catabolite activator protein
   4725..5807    -  CDS            lacI: lac repressor; lacI; The lac repressor binds to the lac operator to inhibit transcription in E. coli. This inhibition can be relieved by adding lactose or isopropyl-β-D-thiogalactopyranoside (IPTG).
   5808..5885    -  promoter       lacI promoter: lacI
   5893..199     -  CDS            TcR (fragment) (across the origin): tetracycline efflux protein; tet; confers resistance to tetracycline
