[The description below was written by a language model from this plasmid's Addgene catalogue record and pLannotate feature annotations shown in this document.]
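Description:
pET28a-GST-Q11 is a bacterial expression plasmid built on the pET28a backbone for T7-driven production in E. coli of Schistosoma japonicum glutathione S-transferase fused to the Q11 self-assembling peptide through a glycine-serine linker. It is selected with kanamycin through an aminoglycoside phosphotransferase (KanR) gene and replicates from a ColE1/pBR322-type origin. The catalogue lists it as high copy, although the feature table also shows the rop gene and the bom region typical of pBR322-derived pET vectors. An f1 origin is present as well. The short tetracycline-resistance fragments and the predicted E. coli open reading frame in the annotation are backbone remnants, not functional parts.

The expression cassette consists of a T7 promoter followed immediately by a lac operator and the strong phage T7 gene 10 ribosome binding site, and it ends at a T7 terminator. The plasmid-borne lacI gene supplies repressor, so transcription stays low until IPTG or lactose is added in a host that provides T7 RNA polymerase. The insert was cloned between NcoI and XhoI. A short feature just upstream of the GST coding region, annotated as a fragment of a composite His-containing tag, fits the N-terminal His-tag recorded in the catalogue. Between the end of GST and a second short His-type feature lies a small unannotated stretch. This presumably holds the linker and Q11, although the table does not label them. The downstream His feature is probably the vector's C-terminal tag sequence, and the record does not say whether it is translated. The associated work concerns custom-designed protein particles as multifunctional biomaterials, with Q11 serving as the assembly module attached to GST.
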