Addgene plasmid #185790: pET28a-GST-Q11
Purpose: Encodes glutathione S-transferase linked to Q11 self-assembling peptide via a GS-linker sequence
Depositing lab: Lizhong He. Depositing organization: Monash University. Publication: Custom Design of Protein Particles as Multifunctional Biomaterials. Shanbhag BK, Liu C, Pradeep GC, Younas T, Hu KKY, Fulcher AJ, Struwe WB, Steer D, Dumsday G, Harper IS, Kukura P, Haritos VS, He L. Adv. Funct. Mater. 2022, 32, 2108039 10.1002/adfm.202108039.
Backbone
  Vector backbone: pET28a
  Vector type: Bacterial Expression
Growth in bacteria
  Bacterial resistance: Kanamycin, 50 μg/mL
  Growth temperature: 37°C
  Growth strain: DH5alpha
  Copy number: High Copy
Gene/Insert
  Gene/Insert name: GST-Q11
  Species: Schistosoma japonicum
  Promoter: T7
  Tag / fusion protein: His-tag (N terminal on insert)
  Cloning method: Restriction Enzyme; 5′ cloning site NcoI (not destroyed); 3′ cloning site XhoI (not destroyed)
Terms and licenses: Academic/Nonprofit Terms; Industry Terms: Not Available to Industry
How to cite: pET28a-GST-Q11 was a gift from Lizhong He (Addgene plasmid # 185790 ; http://n2t.net/addgene:185790 ; RRID:Addgene_185790)
