>Addgene plasmid #185790 | pET28a-GST-Q11 | depositor partial sequence | sequence record 360552 | Gene for GST-Q11 with 5'and 3' restriction sites
CCATGGGCCATCATCATCATCATCATAGCCCGATCCTGGGTTACTGGAAAATCAAGGGCCTGGTGCAACC
GACCCGCCTGCTGCTGGAATACCTGGAGGAAAAATACGAGGAACACCTGTATGAGCGTGACGAAGGCGAT
AAGTGGCGTAACAAGAAATTCGAGCTGGGTCTGGAATTTCCGAACCTGCCGTACTATATTGACGGCGATG
TGAAACTGACCCAGAGCATGGCGATCATTCGTTACATCGCGGACAAACACAACATGCTGGGTGGCTGCCC
GAAGGAGCGTGCGGAAATTAGCATGCTGGAGGGCGCGGTGCTGGATATTCGTTACGGTGTTAGCCGTATC
GCGTATAGCAAAGACTTCGAAACCCTGAAGGTGGATTTTCTGAGCAAACTGCCGGAGATGCTGAAGATGT
TCGAGGACCGTCTGTGCCACAAAACCTATCTGAACGGTGACCACGTTACCCACCCGGATTTTATGCTGTA
CGACGCGCTGGATGTGGTTCTGTATATGGACCCGATGTGCCTGGATGCGTTCCCGAAGCTGGTTTGCTTT
AAGAAACGTATCGAGGCGATTCCGCAAATCGACAAGTACCTGAAAAGCAGCAAGTATATTGCGTGGCCGC
TGCAAGGTTGGCAAGCGACCTTTGGTGGCGGTGATCACCCGCCGAAGGGTGGCGGTGGTAGCGGCGGCGG
CGGCAGCCAACAGAAATTTCAGTTTCAGTTTGAACAGCAGTAATAACTCGAG
